Addgene plasmid #52380: delta PE OCT4-GFP-2A-PURO transgenic reporter
Purpose: BAC recombineering generated construct, used as a reporter for OCT4 expression
Depositing lab: Jacob Hanna. Depositing organization: Weizmann Institute of Science. Publication: Derivation of novel human ground state naive pluripotent stem cells. Gafni O, Weinberger L, Mansour AA, Manor YS, Chomsky E, Ben-Yosef D, Kalma Y, Viukov S, Maza I, Zviran A, Rais Y, Shipony Z, Mukamel Z, Krupalnik V, Zerbib M, Geula S, Caspi I, Schneir D, Shwartz T, Gilad S, Amann-Zalcenstein D, Benjamin S, Amit I, Tanay A, Massarwa R, Novershtern N, Hanna JH. Nature. 2013 Dec 12;504(7479):282-6. doi: 10.1038/nature12745. Epub 2013 Oct 30. PubMed 24172903.
Backbone
  Vector backbone: minimal Amp vector
  Backbone size w/o insert (bp): 2278
  Total vector size (bp): 21296
  Vector type: Mammalian Expression
  Selectable markers: Puromycin
Growth in bacteria
  Bacterial resistance: Ampicillin, 100 μg/mL
  Growth temperature: 37°C
  Growth strain: DH5alpha
  Copy number: High Copy
Gene/Insert 1
  Gene/Insert name: GFP-2A-puro
  Species: Synthetic
  Cloning method: Ligation Independent Cloning
  Sequencing primers: 5′ TCCTTCGCCTCAGTTTCTCCCC
Gene/Insert 2
  Gene/Insert name: OCT4
  Species: H. sapiens (human)
  Insert size (bp): 17400
  Mutation: deleted -1620 - -1011 upstream from OCT4 ATG
  Entrez Gene: POU5F1 (a.k.a. OCT3, OCT4, OCT4Borf1, OTF-3, OTF3, OTF4, Oct-3, Oct-4, Oct3/4)
  Cloning method: Ligation Independent Cloning
  Sequencing primers: 5′ TTGTCTGTAAGCGGATGCCGG; 3′ CGCCTTTGAGTGAGCTGATACCG
Terms and licenses: Academic/Nonprofit Terms; Industry Terms: Not Available to Industry
How to cite: delta PE OCT4-GFP-2A-PURO transgenic reporter was a gift from Jacob Hanna (Addgene plasmid # 52380 ; http://n2t.net/addgene:52380 ; RRID:Addgene_52380)
