[The description below was written by a language model from this plasmid's Addgene catalogue record.]
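Description:
delta PE OCT4-GFP-2A-PURO transgenic reporter is a large (about 21.3 kb) mammalian reporter plasmid in which roughly 17.4 kb of the human OCT4 (POU5F1) genomic locus has been placed into a minimal ampicillin-resistance backbone of about 2.3 kb. It was generated by BAC recombineering and ligation-independent cloning. It is maintained in E. coli as a high-copy plasmid under ampicillin selection. The record does not name the bacterial origin of replication, and no feature table is provided, so the exact arrangement of elements within the genomic fragment cannot be described in detail.

The payload is a synthetic GFP-2A-puro cassette combined with the OCT4 genomic sequence, so that reporter expression depends on the gene's own regulatory regions rather than on a heterologous promoter. The 2A peptide allows GFP and the puromycin-resistance protein to be produced as separate polypeptides from one transcript. Cells in which the OCT4 regulatory sequences are active therefore become both fluorescent and puromycin resistant. The defining modification is a deletion of the region from -1620 to -1011 upstream of the OCT4 ATG. The "delta PE" in the name presumably refers to the proximal enhancer, although the record does not spell this out. With that interval removed, reporter activity must depend on the regulatory elements that remain in the fragment. The stated purpose is to report OCT4 expression as a transgene, and the associated work concerns the derivation of human naive ground-state pluripotent stem cells, where such a reporter can help monitor and select for pluripotent states.
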