>Addgene plasmid #52380 | delta PE OCT4-GFP-2A-PURO transgenic reporter | addgene partial sequence | sequence record 84696 | C-ter-GFP 5'-CTCCTCGCCCTTGCTCAC-3'
AATGAGGGCTTGCGAAGGGACTACTCAACCCCTCTCTCCCTCCCCAGTCCCACCCACTAGCCTTGACCTC
TGGCCCCGCCCCCTGGATGGGTGGAGGAGAGGGAGGTGGGGGGAGAAACTGAGGCGAAGGATGTTTGCCT
AATGGTGGTGGCAATGGTGTCTGTGGAAGGGGAAAACCGGGAGACACAACTGGCGCCCCTCCAGGACCTC
AGTGCAGGTCCCCCACAGAAACTTTTTTTATTTTTATTTTTTAAGACAGGGTCTCACTTTGTTGCCCAGA
CTGGAGTGCAGTGGAGTACAATGATGGCTCAATGTAGCCTCGATCTACTGGGCCAAAGCAATCCTTCTGC
TCCAGCCTCCTAAGTGGCTGGGACTACAGGCTTGGACCACTGTGCCCTGTTAGTTTTTTTATTTTTAGTA
GAGATGGGGCCTTGCTATGTTACCCAGGCTGGTCTTGAATTCCTGTCCTCAAGAAATCCTCCCGCCTCTG
CCGCCCAGTGTCATGATTAAAGGCGTGAGCCACCACACCCAACTTTCAACTCCCAACCCGCTCCCTGGCA
CTCTCTCAGGCTCTGCACATCCCAGCTGTCTGGAATCACTCCCACACCTCCATGTTCTTCAGGAACCCAG
GTGCTTGACCCCCTCTCCACAGACCTCTGGCACTGTGCCTTCAGGGGCCAGTCACCCTCTCAGCTCCTCA
A
