>Addgene plasmid #52380 | delta PE OCT4-GFP-2A-PURO transgenic reporter | addgene partial sequence | sequence record 85592 | hOct4-R 5'-ctggttcgctttctctttcg-3'
TATCTGTGCAGGTGGGAAGGGGGTGACAAGGGCAAGCTTTGGACTTGCTGAGTAACAGCATCACAGGGGT
CTGTGACTAGATGTGTCAGCAGAGCCAGGTGGTGGTGTGAAAAGGCAGGATCCTGGAAGGGTTGGCTCTG
GACCTTATCCCAGCAGAACTGAGGAATTTCACTCCATCCCACTGAGAACCACTGCACCAAAGACGGAGAG
CTACGAGCCAGTGATGGAAGCAATGGAAATTAGGCCAAGAAAGGGAAGGTCCCCGGGTATCCCCCTCCCA
CCCTTACCTCCTGAAGATTTTCATTGTTGTCAGCTTCCTCCACCCACTTCTGCAGCAAGGGCCGCAGCTT
ACACATGTTCTTGAAGCTAAGCTGCAGAGCCTCAAAGCGGCAGATGGTCGTTTGGCTGAATACCTTCCCT
GGGGGAGGCCAGTCAAAAGAGAAGCAAAGTGAGGGAGCACGCAGGGCCCTTGTGACCCTGAGATCCAAGC
TTACCACCTCTTCCCAGAGGGAGCTCAAAGCATCTTCTCCCTCTCCCTACTCCTCTTCATGGGTGAGGGT
AGTCTGCCCCTGCCCCTCCCCACTAGGTTCAGGGATACTCCTTAGAGGGGAGATGCGGTCAGAATCTGCA
GAGGGGAACCCACCAAATAGAACCCCCAGGGTGAGCCCCACATCGGCCTGTGTATATCCCAGGGTGATCC
TCTTCTGCTTCAGGAGCTTGGCAAATTGCTCGAGTTCTTTCTGCAGAGCTTTGATGTCCTGGGACTGGAT
TTTAAAAGGCAGAAGACTTGTAAGAACATAAACACACCAGTTATCAATCTCCCCTTTCCATTCGGGATTC
AAGAACCTACGTGTGGCCCCAAGGAATAGTCTGTAGAAGTGCCTCTGCCTTCCAAGCTGCCCACCTAACT
TCTAGAAATAACCTACCCACAAATGTCATTCACCCATTCCC
