>Addgene plasmid #52380 | delta PE OCT4-GFP-2A-PURO transgenic reporter | addgene partial sequence | sequence record 89393 | EGFP-C 5'-CATGGTCCTGCTGGAGTTCGTG-3'
GAGCTGTACAAGTACAGCGGTCGCGACTCTAGAGTCGACGGTTCTGGTAAGCAAACTTTGAATTTTGACC
TTCTTAAGCTTGCGGGAGACGTCGAGTCCAACCCCGGGCCCGCATGCAAGCTTCAGCTGAAGCTTACCAT
GACCGAGTACAAGCCCACGGTGCGCCTCGCCACCCGCGACGACGTCCCCAGGGCCGTACGCACCCTCGCC
GCCGCGTTCGCCGACTACCCCGCCACGCGCCACACCGTCGATCCGGACCGCCACATCGAGCGGGTCACCG
AGCTGCAAGAACTCTTCCTCACGCGCGTCGGGCTCGACATCGGCAAGGTGTGGGTCGCGGACGACGGCGC
CGCGGTGGCGGTCTGGACCACGCCGGAGAGCGTCGAAGCGGGGGCGGTGTTCGCCGAGATCGGCCCGCGC
ATGGCCGAGTTGAGCGGTTCCCGGCTGGCCGCGCAGCAACAGATGGAAGGCCTCCTGGCGCCGCACCGGC
CCAAGGAGCCCGCGTGGTTCCTGGCCACCGTCGGCGTCTCGCCCGACCACCAGGGCAAGGGTCTGGGCAG
CGCCGTCGTGCTCCCCGGAGTGGAGGCGGCCGAGCGCGCCGGGGTGCCCGCCTTCCTGGAGACCTCCGCG
CCCCGCAACCTCCCCTTCTACGAGCGGCTCGGCTTCACCGTCACCGCCGACGTCGAGGTGCCCGAAGGAC
CGCGCACCTGGTGCATGACCCGCAAGCCCGGTGCCTGAGGCGCGAGCTTAAGTTTATCTGCAGAATTCGC
CCTTAAACGCGTAAAAGGGCGAATTCCAGCACACTGGCGGCCGTTACTAGTGGATCAA
